>Addgene plasmid #210257 | pTSAR3.5t | addgene full sequence | sequence record 422906 | Addgene NGS Result
TAGAAAAGATCAAAGGATCTTCTTGAGATCCTTTTTTTCTGCGCGTAATCTGCTGCTTGCAAACAAAAAA
ACCACCGCTACCAGCGGTGGTTTGTTTGCCGGATCAAGAGCTACCAACTCTTTTTCCGAAGGTAACTGGC
TTCAGCAGAGCGCAGATACCAAATACTGTTCTTCTAGTGTAGCCGTAGTTAGGCCACCACTTCAAGAACT
CTGTAGCACCGCCTACATACCTCGCTCTGCTAATCCTGTTACCAGTGGCTGCTGCCAGTGGCGATAAGTC
GTGTCTTACCGGGTTGGACTCAAGACGATAGTTACCGGATAAGGCGCAGCGGTCGGGCTGAACGGGGGGT
TCGTGCACACAGCCCAGCTTGGAGCGAACGACCTACACCGAACTGAGATACCTACAGCGTGAGCTATGAG
AAAGCGCCACGCTTCCCGAAGGGAGAAAGGCGGACAGGTATCCGGTAAGCGGCAGGGTCGGAACAGGAGA
GCGCACGAGGGAGCTTCCAGGGGGAAACGCCTGGTATCTTTATAGTCCTGTCGGGTTTCGCCACCTCTGA
CTTGAGCGTCGATTTTTGTGATGCTCGTCAGGGGGGCGGAGCCTATGGAAAAACGCCAGCAACGCGGCCC
AGGAAACAGCTATGACCATGCCCGGGTAAGTGACTAGCGGAAACACAGAAAAAAGCCCGCACCTGACAGT
GCGGGCTTTTTTTTTCGACCAAAGGCTCCGGCGGCCGCGATTTTTTCGCATATTTTTCTTGCAAAGTTGG
GTTGAGCTGGCTAGATTAGCCAGCCAATCTTTTGTATGTCTGTGCGTTCGAGTAACTAGCTAAGATTACG
AATTCGAGCTCGGTACCGGGTAAGGAGGTAAAATGGTGAGCAAGGGCGAGGAGCTGTTCACCGGGGTGGT
GCCCATCCTGGTCGAGCTGGACGGCGACGTAAACGGCCACAAGTTCAGCGTGAGGGGCGAGGGCGAGGGC
GATGCCACCAACGGCAAGCTGACCCTGAAGTTCATCTGCACCACCGGCAAGCTGCCCGTGCCCTGGCCCA
CCCTCGTGACCACCCTGAGCCACGGCGTGCAGTGCTTCGCCCGCTACCCCGACCACATGAAGCAGCACGA
CTTCTTCAAGTCCGCCATGCCCGAAGGCTACGTCCAGGAGCGCACCATCTTCTTCAAGGACGACGGCACC
TACAAGACCCGCGCCGAGGTGAAGTTCGAGGGCGACACCCTGGTGAACCGCATCGAGCTGAAGGGCGTCG
ACTTCAAGGAGGACGGCAACATCCTGGGGCACAAGCTGGAGTACAACTTCAACAGCCACAACATCTATAT
CATGGCCGTCAAGCAGAAGAACGGCATCAAGGTGAACTTCAAGATCCGCCACAACGTGGAGGACGGCAGC
GTGCAGCTCGCCGACCACTACCAGCAGAACACCCCCATCGGCGACGGCCCCGTGCTGCTGCCCGACAGCC
ACTACCTGAGCACCCAGTCCGTGCTGAGCAAAGACCCCAACGAGAAGCGCGATCACATGGTCCTGCTGGA
GTTCCGCACCGCCGCCGGGATCACTCTCGGCATGGACGAGCTGTACAAGTAACCATGGAGATATCCCAAT
TATTGAAGGCCTCCCTAACGGGGGGCCTTTTTTTGTTTCTGGTCTCCCGCTAGCGAATTGCCCTCGTATT
AAATGTGTATCGTTTTTTTACAGTAATTTTAATTTGTTATTCTATAATAGGAATAAATGAGCTTGACTAA
AATATGATGTAAAACAAATATACTTACTCGGATTACATTTCCTTGCTCACTGGAATGTTGAATTCAGTGT
TATTATTGACTGCAGTCACAATAAAAAAGAATTCCATAGAAAACCTCCATAAATAAATTACAACTAACTT
CTGTTATGTGTAAAATGGAAACTATTAAAACTTAATATCGGAAATGGTAAGTGAAATTTGTATAAATATA
CAATTTTAAATATTTATTCTAACGTTCTAGCTAGGAGAAATTAACCATGAAAAGATCTAAAGGAGAAGAA
CTTTTCACTGGAGTTGTCCCAATTCTTGTTGAATTAGATGGTGATGTTAATGGGCACAAATTTTCTGTCC
GTGGAGAGGGTGAAGGTGATGCTACAAACGGAAAACTCACCCTTAAATTTATTTGCACTACTGGAAAACT
ACCTGTTCCGTGGCCAACACTTGTCACTACTTTTGCGTATGGCCTGCAGTGCTTTGCACGTTATCCGGAT
CACATGAAACGGCATGACTTTTTCAAGAGTGCCATGCCCGAAGGTTATGTACAGGAACGCACTATATCTT
TCAAAGATGACGGGACCTACAAGACGCGTGCTGAAGTCAAGTTTGAAGGTGATACCCTTGTTAATCGTAT
CGAGTTAAAGGGTATTGATTTTAAAGAAGATGGAAACATTCTTGGACACAAACTCGAGTACAACTTTAAC
TCACACAATGTATACATCACGGCAGACAAACAAAAGAATGGAATCAAAGCTAACTTCAAAATTCGCCACA
ACGTTGAAGATGGTTCCGTTCAACTAGCAGACCATTATCAACAAAATACTCCAATTGGCGATGGCCCTGT
CCTTTTACCAGACAACCATTACCTGTCGACACAATCTGTCCTTTCGAAAGATCCCAACGAAAAGCGTGAC
CACATGGTCCTTCTTGAGTTTGTAACTGCTGCTGGGATTACACATGGCATGGATGAACTATACAAACGGC
CGGCGGCCAACGATGAAAATTATGCGCTGGCCGCATAATCTAGAACTGACTCGGTACCAAATTCCAGAAA
AGAGGCCTCCCGAAAGGGGGGCCTTTTTTCGTTTTGGTCCTAAGCTTAACTGGCCGTCGTTTTACATTCA
AATATGTATCCGCTCATGAGACAATAACCCTGATAAATGCTTCAATAATATTGAAAAAGGAAGAGTATGA
GTATTCAACATTTCCGTGTCGCCCTTATTCCCTTTTTTGCGGCATTTTGCCTTCCTGTTTTTGCTCACCC
AGAAACGCTGGTGAAAGTAAAAGATGCTGAAGATCAGTTGGGTGCACGAGTGGGTTACATCGAACTGGAT
CTCAACAGCGGTAAGATCCTTGAGAGTTTTCGCCCCGAAGAACGTTTTCCAATGATGAGCACTTTTAAAG
TTCTGCTATGTGGCGCGGTATTATCCCGTATTGACGCCGGGCAAGAGCAACTCGGTCGCCGCATACACTA
TTCTCAGAATGACTTGGTTGAGTACTCACCAGTCACAGAAAAGCATCTTACGGATGGCATGACAGTAAGA
GAATTATGCAGTGCTGCCATAACCATGAGTGATAACACTGCGGCCAACTTACTTCTGACAACGATCGGAG
GACCGAAGGAGCTAACCGCTTTTTTGCACAACATGGGGGATCATGTAACTCGCCTTGATCGTTGGGAACC
GGAGCTGAATGAAGCCATACCAAACGACGAGCGTGACACCACGATGCCTGTAGCAATGGCAACAACGTTG
CGCAAACTATTAACTGGCGAACTACTTACTCTAGCTTCCCGGCAACAATTAATAGACTGGATGGAGGCGG
ATAAAGTTGCAGGACCACTTCTGCGCTCGGCCCTTCCGGCTGGCTGGTTTATTGCTGATAAATCTGGAGC
CGGTGAGCGTGGGTCTCGCGGTATCATTGCAGCACTGGGGCCAGATGGTAAGCCCTCCCGTATCGTAGTT
ATCTACACGACGGGGAGTCAGGCAACTATGGATGAACGAAATAGACAGATCGCTGAGATAGGTGCCTCAC
TGATTAAGCATTGGTAATAATACGACTCACTATAGGGTAACTAATTGAGGCGCGCCTACCACCGTCAAAA
AAAACGGCGCTTTTTAGCGCCGTTTTTATTTTTCAACCTTCCTAGGTAAGTGACCCTTTAGTGAGGGTTA
ATT
Features (pLannotate 1.2.2; 9 found; start..end, strand, type, name):
     23..611     +  rep_origin     ori: high-copy-number ColE1/pMB1/pBR322/pUC origin of replication
    840..857     +  misc_feature   MCS (fragment): pUC18/19 multiple cloning site
    873..1592    +  CDS            EBFP2: enhanced blue variant of GFP (Ai et al., 2007) mammalian codon-optimized
   2016..2726    +  CDS            Superfolder GFP: Superfolder GFP is a basic (constitutively fluorescent) green fluorescent protein published in 2005, derived from Aequorea victoria. It is reported to be a very rapidly-maturing weak dimer.
   2849..2866    +  CDS            lacZα (fragment): LacZα fragment of β-galactosidase; lacZ fragment
   2865..2936    +  promoter       AmpR promoter: bla
   2937..3797    +  CDS            AmpR: β-lactamase; bla; confers resistance to ampicillin, carbenicillin, and related antibiotics
   3798..3816    +  promoter       T7 promoter: promoter for bacteriophage T7 RNA polymerase
   3905..3923    -  promoter       T3 promoter: promoter for bacteriophage T3 RNA polymerase
