[The description below was written by a language model from this plasmid's Addgene catalogue record and pLannotate feature annotations shown in this document.]
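Description:
pTSAR3.5t is a compact (3,923 bp) bacterial expression plasmid built on the pTSAR backbone and designed as a dual-colour fluorescent reporter of Type III secretion system (T3SS) activity in Shigella flexneri. It replicates from a high-copy ColE1/pUC-type origin and is selected with ampicillin through a β-lactamase gene driven by its own bla promoter. The annotation also picks up short remnants of a pUC multiple cloning site and lacZα, together with T7 and T3 promoter sequences near the resistance cassette. These appear to be backbone leftovers rather than functional parts of the reporter.

The payload consists of two Aequorea victoria-derived fluorescent protein cassettes in the same orientation. The first expresses the blue protein eBFP2 from the rpsM promoter. As the promoter of a ribosomal protein gene, it is expected to give essentially constitutive expression, so the blue signal would mark all plasmid-bearing bacteria regardless of secretion state. The second places superfolder GFP under the ipaH7.8 promoter, which the record uses as the T3SS-responsive element, so green fluorescence reports when the secretion apparatus is active. The GFP carries a C-terminal ssrA tag, a degradation signal that targets proteins to cellular proteases. This shortens the reporter's half-life, so the green signal should follow current rather than accumulated promoter activity. The promoters themselves are listed in the catalogue fields but are not annotated in the feature table.

Comparing green to blue fluorescence allows secretion-active bacteria to be distinguished from the whole population, for example by microscopy or flow cytometry.
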