Addgene plasmid #210257: pTSAR3.5t
Purpose: Fluorescent reporter for Type III secretion system activity in Shigella flexneri
Depositing lab: François-Xavier Campbell-Valois. Depositing organization: University of Ottawa. Publication: pUdOs: Concise Plasmids for Bacterial and Mammalian Cells. Manigat FO, Connell LB, Stewart BN, LePabic AR, Tessier CJG, Emlaw JR, Calvert ND, Rossl A, Shuhendler AJ, daCosta CJB, Campbell-Valois FX. ACS Synth Biol. 2024 Jan 18. doi: 10.1021/acssynbio.3c00408. PubMed 38235654.
Backbone
  Vector backbone: pTSAR
  Backbone manufacturer: Host-Microbe Interactions lab
  Total vector size (bp): 3923
  Vector type: Bacterial Expression
Growth in bacteria
  Bacterial resistance: Ampicillin, 100 μg/mL
  Growth temperature: 37°C
  Growth strain: DH5alpha
  Copy number: High Copy
Gene/Insert 1
  Gene/Insert name: eBFP2
  Species: Aequorea victoria
  Insert size (bp): 720
  Promoter: rpsM
  Cloning method: Gibson Cloning
  Sequencing primers: 5′ GATTTTTTCGCATATTTTTCTTGCAAAG; 3′ GGGAGGCCTTCAATAATTGGG
Gene/Insert 2
  Gene/Insert name: superfolder GFP
  Species: Aequorea victoria
  Insert size (bp): 750
  Promoter: ipaH7.8p
  Tag / fusion protein: ssra (C terminal on insert)
  Cloning method: Gibson Cloning
  Sequencing primers: 5′ CTAGGAGAAATTAACCATGAAAAG; 3′ GGTACCGAGTCAGTTCTAGATTATG
Terms and licenses: Academic/Nonprofit Terms; Industry Terms: Not Available to Industry
How to cite: pTSAR3.5t was a gift from François-Xavier Campbell-Valois (Addgene plasmid # 210257 ; http://n2t.net/addgene:210257 ; RRID:Addgene_210257)
